Addgene plasmid #16195: pM2AH + Slo1
Depositing lab: Larry Salkoff. Publication: A human calcium-activated potassium channel gene expressed in vascular smooth muscle. McCobb DP, Fowler NL, Featherstone T, Lingle CJ, Saito M, Krause JE, Salkoff L. Am J Physiol. 1995 Sep . 269(3 Pt 2):H767-77. 10.1152/ajpheart.1995.269.3.H767 PubMed 7573516.
Backbone
  Vector backbone: pM2-AH
  Backbone size w/o insert (bp): 10000
  Vector type: Mammalian Expression
  Selectable markers: Neomycin (select with G418)
Growth in bacteria
  Bacterial resistance: Ampicillin, 100 μg/mL
  Growth temperature: 37°C
  Growth strain: DH5alpha
  Copy number: Unknown
Gene/Insert
  Gene/Insert name: calcium-activated potassium channel (alt name: AAA92290)
  Species: H. sapiens (human), M. musculus (mouse)
  Insert size (bp): 3900
  Mutation: N/A
  GenBank ID: U23767
  Entrez Gene: KCNMA1 (a.k.a. BKTM, CADEDS, IEG16, KCa1.1, LIWAS, MaxiK, PNKD3, SAKCA, SLO, SLO-ALPHA, SLO1, bA205K10.1, hSlo, mSLO1); Kcnma1 (a.k.a. 5730414M22Rik, BKCA alpha, BKCa, KCa1.1, MaxiK, Slo, Slo1, k(VCA)alpha, mSlo, mSlo1, slo-alpha)
  Cloning method: Restriction Enzyme; 5′ cloning site Xho1 (not destroyed); 3′ cloning site Not1 (not destroyed)
  Sequencing primers: 5′ N/A; 3′ N/a
Terms and licenses: Academic/Nonprofit Terms; Industry Terms: Not Available to Industry
Depositor comments: Please note that Addgene's sequencing results do not exactly match the above GenBank accession numbers U23767 (nucleotide) and AAA92290 (protein) due to the cloning strategy employed for this plasmid. The beginning of the insert sequence from the Hind3 site (AAGCTT) to the Mlu1 site (ACGCGT) is from a mouse cDNA that contains an N-terminus that is highly conserved but not identical to that of the human channel. Prior to the starting Met of Slo1, this plasmid contains a short sequence from the mouse Slo1 5' untranslated region (5'UTR).
How to cite: pM2AH + Slo1 was a gift from Larry Salkoff (Addgene plasmid # 16195 ; http://n2t.net/addgene:16195 ; RRID:Addgene_16195)
