[The description below was written by a language model from this plasmid's Addgene catalogue record and pLannotate feature annotations shown in this document.]
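Description:
pM2AH + Slo1 is a mammalian expression plasmid carrying the pore-forming alpha subunit of the large-conductance, calcium- and voltage-activated potassium channel (BK/MaxiK, KCNMA1/Slo1) in the pM2-AH backbone. The insert of about 3.9 kb was cloned between XhoI and NotI sites that remain intact. It is a chimera rather than an exact copy of the cited human cDNA. According to the depositor, the stretch from a HindIII site to an MluI site comes from a mouse cDNA, contributing a short piece of mouse Slo1 5' UTR and an N-terminus that is highly conserved with, but not identical to, the human one. The remainder is human, so the sequenced plasmid does not match the human reference accession exactly.

The catalogue entry does not name the promoter. In the annotated 12.2 kb sequence, the KCNMA1 open reading frame lies downstream of a Moloney murine leukemia virus LTR, itself preceded by pol and env fragments, which suggests the LTR drives transcription. A Xenopus beta-globin 5' UTR translational enhancer sits between the LTR and the coding sequence. The two very short "chicken β-actin promoter" hits just before the ORF are probably incidental matches. Only one LTR is annotated, so the record does not support treating this as a packageable retroviral vector.

On the opposite strand, an SV40 early promoter drives a Tn5-derived neomycin resistance gene, followed by the SV40 small t intron and polyadenylation signal, allowing G418 selection of stable cell lines. A pBR322-type backbone with a ColE1 origin, bom site and ampicillin resistance supports propagation in E. coli. The plasmid is suited to heterologous expression of BK channels in mammalian cells, for example for electrophysiological characterisation.
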