Features (pLannotate 1.2.2; 24 found; start..end, strand, type, name):
    577..1200    +  CDS            gag-pol (fragment): POL_MLVMS - Experimental evidence at protein level: Swiss-Prot protein existence level 1. [Integrase]: Catalyzes viral DNA integration into the host chromosome, by performing a series of DNA cutting and joining reactions. This enzyme activity takes place after virion entry into a cell and reverse transcription of the RNA genome in dsDNA. The first step in the integration process is 3' processing. This step requires a complex comprising the viral genome, matrix protein and integrase. This complex is called the pre-integration complex (PIC). The integrase protein removes 2 nucleotides from each
   1547..1729    +  CDS            env (fragment): ENV_MLVCB - Experimental evidence at protein level: Swiss-Prot protein existence level 1. The transmembrane protein (TM) acts as a class I viral fusion protein. Under the current model, the protein has at least 3 conformational states: pre-fusion native state, pre-hairpin intermediate state, and post-fusion hairpin state. During viral and target cell membrane fusion, the coiled coil regions (heptad repeats) assume a trimer-of-hairpins structure, positioning the fusion peptide in close proximity to the C-terminal region of the ectodomain. The formation of this structure appears to drive apposit
   1735..2067    +  CDS            env (fragment): ENV_MLVMS - Experimental evidence at protein level: Swiss-Prot protein existence level 1. The transmembrane protein (TM) acts as a class I viral fusion protein. Under the current model, the protein has at least 3 conformational states: pre-fusion native state, pre-hairpin intermediate state, and post-fusion hairpin state. During viral and target cell membrane fusion, the coiled coil regions (heptad repeats) assume a trimer-of-hairpins structure, positioning the fusion peptide in close proximity to the C-terminal region of the ectodomain. The formation of this structure appears to drive apposit
   2113..2705    +  LTR            LTR: long terminal repeat from Moloney murine leukemia virus
   2962..3004    +  5'UTR          Xenopus globin 5'-UTR: translational enhancer from the 5'-UTR of the major beta-globin gene of Xenopus laevis
   3068..3085    +  promoter       chicken β-actin promoter (fragment): contains a 21-bp deletion relative to the standard chicken β-actin promoter
   3092..3109    +  promoter       chicken β-actin promoter (fragment): contains a 21-bp deletion relative to the standard chicken β-actin promoter
   3119..6592    +  CDS            KCNMA1 (sequence partly withheld): KCMA1_BOVIN - Also known as KCNMA. Experimental evidence at protein level: Swiss-Prot protein existence level 1. Potassium channel activated by both membrane depolarization or increase in cytosolic Ca(2+) that mediates export of K(+). It is also activated by concentration of cytosolic Mg(2+). Its activation dampens the excitatory events that elevate the cytosolic Ca(2+) concentration and/or depolarize the cell membrane. It therefore contributes to repolarization of the membrane potential. Plays a key role in controlling excitability in a number of systems, such as regulation of the contraction
   6810..6854    -  misc_feature   MCS (fragment): pBluescript multiple cloning site
   6870..7004    -  polyA_signal   SV40 poly(A) signal: SV40 polyadenylation signal
   7027..7110    -  CDS            large T antigen (fragment): large T antigen from SV40 (simian virus 40)
   7429..7449    -  CDS            SV40 NLS: nuclear localization signal of SV40 (simian virus 40) large T antigen
   7579..7644    -  intron         small t intron: SV40 (simian virus 40) small t antigen intron
   7646..7720    -  CDS            small t antigen (fragment): SV40 (simian virus 40) small t antigen
   7723..8043    -  CDS            ble (fragment): BLE_KLEPN - Experimental evidence at protein level: Swiss-Prot protein existence level 1. Binding protein with a strong affinity to the bleomycin family of antibiotics. Binds to CL990; an antimitotic-antibiotic compound. From Klebsiella pneumoniae.
   8067..8858    -  CDS            neo: KKA2_KLEPN - Also known as kan, nptII. Experimental evidence at protein level: Swiss-Prot protein existence level 1. Resistance to kanamycin, neomycin, paromomycin, ribostamycin, butirosin and gentamicin B. From Klebsiella pneumoniae.
   8890..9231    -  CDS            tnpA (fragment): TN5P_ECOLX - Also known as tnp. Experimental evidence at protein level: Swiss-Prot protein existence level 1. Mediates transposition of transposon Tn5 by a 'cut and paste' mechanism. First, the monomeric transposase binds the 19 bp inverted DNA repeats flanking the transposon. Then, dimerization of the DNA- bound transposase creates a synaptic DNA complex. After nicking of the first DNA strand, excision of the transposon proceeds through a series of intermediates. The transposase then mediates the insertion of the transposon at a new site by strand transfer. The activity of the wild- type tran
   9219..9548    -  promoter       SV40 promoter: SV40 enhancer and early promoter
   9555..9597    +  CDS            rop (fragment): Rop protein, which maintains plasmids at low copy number; rop
   9699..9839    +  misc_feature   bom: basis of mobility region from pBR322
  10025..10613   -  rep_origin     ori: high-copy-number ColE1/pMB1/pBR322/pUC origin of replication
  10784..11644   -  CDS            AmpR: β-lactamase; bla; confers resistance to ampicillin, carbenicillin, and related antibiotics
  11645..11749   -  promoter       AmpR promoter: bla
  11856..11930   +  CDS            gag (fragment): GAG_FLV - Protein inferred from homology: Swiss-Prot protein existence level 3. [Nucleocapsid protein p10-Gag]: Involved in the packaging and encapsidation of two copies of the genome. Binds with high affinity to conserved elements within the packaging signal, located near the 5'-end of the genome. This binding is dependent on genome dimerization. From Feline leukemia virus.
>Addgene plasmid #16195 | pM2AH + Slo1 | addgene full sequence | sequence record 347072 | Addgene NGS Result
GCTGGGTGAGGCCATGTGTATACATATCTGCAGACTGTGTATGTGGAGCTTAAGACCTATCTCAGTGCAC
CAGTACCTGATACTGGGAGATGTGTGACTTAGTCCTGATCTGCCTGGAACACATCACTCCTGCCAGCCGG
GCACTAACAATTATCACCCAATCCAGGACTTAAACTGTGATAGAGTGGCTGATGTTCTGCCTTTAAATAG
AGTGTCCCAAAAGATGGGACCACTGGTCAGCTGCCATGGACTAGATTCTCCACCGGTTGGGGACAATCTG
GTCACTTTGCTGCCCAATCCGGACCTGGAGCCACCACTGCACAAGTGTCAAGTACTGGCAGAAGCCCATG
GGTGGAAGAAAGACCTCTGCGACTGGCTGATTGACCCCTGCTGAAAGCCGAGGACCTTGTCCACAGACGG
GAACAGTTCTCTTCATGAATAAAGGTCAGAGACAAGTGGGTGCTGCCATGGTAGACAACACAATGTCATC
TGGGATGGCTCAACCCCCCAGTACATCAGCGCTGCAGATGCCTTTGCCATCTCTTGGATGCCCTGATGAA
GCCAACAACTGAATAGATAAAAGCTTTCCTCACCAAACGAGAGACGGCCTCTACAATCATCAAGAAGATA
CTGGAAGAAATCTTCCTCTTGGAATGCCCAAGGTAATCTGGTCAGACAACGGCCCTACTTTCGTTGCCAA
GGTAAGCCAGGGTGTGGCCAAGTATTTAGAGGTCGATTGAAAATTACATTGTATTTACAGACCTCAAAGT
TCAGGACAGGTAGGGTAAATAAATAAAACTCTAAAAGAGACCCTGACCAAATTAACCATGGAGACTGGCA
CAGACTGGGTGACACTCCTTCCCTCTTGCTCTCTTCAGAGCAAGAAATACCCCTTCCAGATTCAGCCTTA
CCCCCTTTGAGATCTTATATGGGGCCTCAGCCCCACTGACTGTATTAGATGATGTTACTGAACCAACATG
TCATAGTGCCATAGTAATAATGATTTGTGTGCCAGGCTAAAAGACCTACAGGTGATACAGAAAGAAATCT
GCTCAGAGCTGGCAGCAGCCTATGCCCTGGGGACCCCTGAGACATCTCACCAGTTCCAGGTCGGAGACTC
GGCTACATACGATGGCACCGAACCCAGATACTCACTGGAAAGGACCGTACCTGGTTCTGCTGACCACCCT
GACAGCCATCAGCTCTCAACCCTCACCAGCCGTGTACTAGCTGTTGGGGCTGAGAGCTGGGACCTAGAGG
GAAACTCAGATCTTCAAAAAGCTCCCTAGACTTAATTTCATGTTTGCCCCGGGTTTTATCAAGATAGGTG
TGGGGATAGGCTTGATTTCTATTACAAATGATGTAACATTGCATATGTTAGTACTCCTAACACTTCTTGG
GACTGTGCCTCAGGGATCACAATCTATATAAGTTTAGAAGTTCTAAAAGCTAGTCATGACCTTGGTGTGT
AGGTTTAGATAGTGTCCAGATTAGAATCCTGATGCTGAGAGTTGAAAGTTACTTAAGGCTATCTAGGTGC
TGCAAGGGCAGCACAAGGACATCTGCCATTGCCCTGCAAGGCTCGGTTTATAGAAAATTCAGAACTGCCA
TTGACTCAGATATAAAAAGAATAAAAGACTTTTTAGCTGACCTCCAAGAATACCTAACCTCCCTCTCAGA
GGTAGTCCTTCAGAATAGAAAAAGATTAGACCTGATATTCCTTAAAGAAAGAACCTGTGTGCTACACTAA
AAGAATGTTGCTTCTATGCGGACCACACAGGACTAGTGAGAGACAGCATGGCCAAATTGAGAGAGAGGCT
GAATCAGAGACAGAAACTGTTTGAGTCAACTCAAAGATGGTTTGAGGGACTGTTTAACAGATCCCCTTGG
TTTACCACCTTGATATCTACCATTATGGGACCCCTCATTGTACTCCTAATGATTTTGCTCTTCGGACCCT
GCATTCTTAATCGATTAGTCCAATTTGTTAAAGACAGGATATCAGTGGTCCAGGCTCTAGTTTTGACTCA
ACAATATCACCAGCTGAAGCCTATAGAGTACGAGCCATAGATAAAATAAAAGATTTTATTTAGTCTCCAG
AAAAAAGGGGGGAATGAAAGACCCCACCTGTAGGTTTGGCAAGCTAGCTTAAGTAACGCCATTTTACAAG
GCATGGAAAAATACATAACTGAGAATAGAGAAGTTCAGATCAAGGTCAGGAACAGAGAAACAGCTGAATA
TGGGCCAAACAGGATATCTGTGGTAAGCAGTTCCTGCCCCGGCCCAGGGCCAAGAACAGATAGAACAGCT
GAATATGGGCCAAACAGGATATCTGTGGTAAGCAGTTCCTGCCCCGGCTCAGGGCCAAGAACAGATGGTC
CCCAGATGCGGTCCAGCCCTCAGCAGTTTCTAGAGAACCATCAGATGTTTCCAGGGTGCCCCAAGGACCT
GAAATGACCCTGTGCCTTATTTAAACTAACCAATCAGTTCGCTTCTCGCTTCTGTTCGCGCGCTTCTGCT
CCCCGAGCTCAATAAAAGAGCCCACAACCCCTCACTCGGCGCGCCAGTCCTCCGATTGACTGAGTCGCCC
GGGTACCCGTATATCCAATAAACCCTCTTGCAGTTGCATCCGACTTGTGGTCTCGCTGTTCCTTGGGAGG
GTCTCCTCTAAGTGATTGACTACCCGTTAGTGGGGGTCTTTCATTTGGGGGCTCGTCCGGGATCGGGAGA
CCCCTGCCCAGGGACCACCGACCCACCACCGGGAGGCAAGCCGGCCGGCGTTTGTCTTGTCTGTTGTGTC
TTGTCCTGTGAACGATCGATCAATAGGCTCAGATCTGGGGACTATCTGGGCGGGCCAGAGAAGGAGCTGA
CGAGCTCGGACTTCTCCCCCGCAGCCCTGGAAGACGTTCCAAGGGTGGTTGGAGGAGAGGGAGATCCGGA
TCTTAAGGGCCCCTCGAGCTTCTTGTTCTTTTTGCAGAAGCTCAGAATAAACGCTCAACTTTGGCAGAAT
CGATAAGCTTGATCGAGCCCCTGCGCCTGCCGCCCATTGCTAGCTATGGCAAACGGTGGCGGCGGCGGCG
GCGGCAGCAGCGGCGGCGGCGGCGGCGGCGGCGGAGGCAGCGGTCTTAGAATGAGCAGCAATATCCACGC
GAACCATCTCAGCCTAGACGCGTCCTCCTCCTCCTCCTCCTCCTCTTCCTCTTCTTCTTCTTCCTCCTCC
TCTTCCTCCTCGTCCTCGGTCCACGAGCCCAAG
[3339 nt withheld, positions 3254-6592]
TGATATGTGTATCCACCGCCACTGTGTGAAACTGTATCTGCCACTCATTTCCCCAGTTGGTGTTTCCAAC
AAAGTAACTTTCCCTGTTTTCCCCTGTAGTCCCCCCCTTTTTTTTTACACATATTTGCATATGTATGATA
GTGTGCATGTGGTTGTCATTTTTATTTCACCACCATAAAACCCTTGAGCACAACAGCAAATAAGCAGACG
GGCTCCGGAATTCCTGCAGCCCGGGGGATCCACTAGTTCTAGAGCGGCCGCCCGCGGAAGCTTCCTTGAT
CCAGACATGATAAGATACATTGATGAGTTTGGACAAACCACAACTAGAATGCAGTGAAAAAAATGCTTTA
TTTGTGAAATTTGTGATGCTATTGCTTTATTTGTAACCATTATAAGCTGCAATAAACAAGTTAACAACAA
CAATTGCATTCATTTTATGTTTCAGGTTCAGGGGGAGGTGTGGGAGGTTTTTTAAAGCAAGTAAAACCTC
TACAAATGTGGTATGGCTGATTATGATCTCTAGTCAAGGCACTATACATCAAATATTCCTTATTAACCCC
TTTACAAATTAAAAAGCTAAAGGTACACAATTTTTGAGCATAGTTATTAATAGCAGACACTCTATGCCTG
TGTGGAGTAAGAAAAAACAGTATGTTATGATTATAACTGTTATGCCTACTTATAAAGGTTACAGAATATT
TTTCCATAATTTTCTTGTATAGCAGTGCAGCTTTTTCCTTTGTGGTGTAAATAGCAAAGCAAGCAAGAGT
TCTATTACTAAACACAGCATGACTCAAAAAACTTAGCAATTCTGAAGGAAAGTCCTTGGGGTCTTCTACC
TTTCTCTTCTTTTTTGGAGGAGTAGAATGTTGAGAGTCAGCAGTAGCCTCATCATCACTAGATGGCATTT
CTTCTGAGCAAAACAGGTTTTCCTCATTAAAGGCATTCCACCACTGCTCCCATTCATCAGTTCCATAGGT
TGGAATCTAAAATACACAAACAATTAGAATCAGTAGTTTAACACATTATACACTTAAAAATTTTATATTT
ACCTTAGAGCTTTAAATCTCTGTAGGTAGTTTGTCCAATTATGTCACACCACAGAAGTAAGGTTCCTTCA
CAAAGATCCGGACCAAAGCGGCCATCGTGCCTCCCCACTCCTGCAGTTCGGGGGCATGGATGCGCGGATA
GCCGCTGCTGGTTTCCTGGATGCCGACGGATTTGCACTGCCGGTAGAACTCCGCGAGGTCGTCCAGCCTC
AGGCAGCAGCTGAACCAACTCGCGAGGGGATCGAGCCCGGGGTGGGCGAAGAACTCCAGCATGAGATCCC
CGCGCTGGAGGATCATCCAGCCGGCGTCCCGGAAAACGATTCCGAAGCCCAACCTTTCATAGAAGGCGGC
GGTGGAATCGAAATCTCGTGATGGCAGGTTGGGCGTCGCTTGGTCGGTCATTTCGAACCCCAGAGTCCCG
CTCAGAAGAACTCGTCAAGAAGGCGATAGAAGGCGATGCGCTGCGAATCGGGAGCGGCGATACCGTAAAG
CACGAGGAAGCGGTCAGCCCATTCGCCGCCAAGCTCTTCAGCAATATCACGGGTAGCCAACGCTATGTCC
TGATAGCGGTCCGCCACACCCAGCCGGCCACAGTCGATGAATCCAGAAAAGCGGCCATTTTCCACCATGA
TATTCGGCAAGCAGGCATCGCCATGGGTCACGACGAGATCCTCGCCGTCGGGCATGCGCGCCTTGAGCCT
GGCGAACAGTTCGGCTGGCGCGAGCCCCTGATGCTCTTCGTCCAGATCATCCTGATCGACAAGACCGGCT
TCCATCCGAGTACGTGCTCGCTCGATGCGATGTTTCGCTTGGTGGTCGAATGGGCAGGTAGCCGGATCAA
GCGTATGCAGCCGCCGCATTGCATCAGCCATGATGGATACTTTCTCGGCAGGAGCAAGGTGAGATGACAG
GAGATCCTGCCCCGGCACTTCGCCCAATAGCAGCCAGTCCCTTCCCGCTTCAGTGACAACGTCGAGCACA
GCTGCGCAAGGAACGCCCGTCGTGGCCAGCCACGATAGCCGCGCTGCCTCGTCCTGCAGTTCATTCAGGG
CACCGGACAGGTCGGTCTTGACAAAAAGAACCGGGCGCCCCTGCGCTGACAGCCGGAACACGGCGGCATC
AGAGCAGCCGATTGTCTGTTGTGCCCAGTCATAGCCGAATAGCCTCTCCACCCAAGCGGCCGGAGAACCT
GCGTGCAATCCATCTTGTTCAATCATGCGAAACGATCCTCATCCTGTCTCTTGATCAGATCTTGATCCCC
TGCGCCATCAGATCCTTGGCGGCAAGAAAGCCATCCAGTTTACTTTGCAGGGCTTCCCAACCTTACCAGA
GGGCGCCCCAGCTGGCAATTCCGGTTCGCTTGCTGTCCATAAAACCGCCCAGTCTAGCTATCGCCATGTA
AGCCCACTGCAAGCTACCTGCTTTCTCTTTGCGCTTGCGTTTTCCCTTGTCCAGATAGCCCAGTAGCTGA
CATTCATCCGGGGTCAGCACCGTTTCTGCGGACTGGCTTTCTACGTGTTCCGCTTCCTTTAGCAGCCCTT
GCGCCCTGAGTGCTTGCGGCAGCGTGAAGCTAGCTTTTTGCAAAAGCCTAGGCCTCCAAAAAAGCCTCCT
CACTACTTCTGGAATAGCTCAGAGGCCGAGGCGGCCTCGGCCTCTGCATAAATAAAAAAAATTAGTCAGC
CATGGGGCGGAGAATGGGCGGAACTGGGCGGAGTTAGGGGCGGGATGGGCGGAGTTAGGGGCGGGACTAT
GGTTGCTGACTAATTGAGATGCATGCTTTGCATACTTCTGCCTGCTGGGGAGCCTGGGGACTTTCCACAC
CTGGTTGCTGACTAATTGAGATGCATGCTTTGCATACTTCTGCCTGCTGGGGAGCCTGGGGACTTTCCAC
ACCCTAACTGACACACATTCCACAGCTGCCTCGCGCGTTTCGGTGATGACGGTGAAAACCTCTGACACAT
GCAGCTCCCGGAGACGGTCACAGCTTGTCTGTAAGCGGATGCCGGGAGCAGACAAGCCCGTCAGGGCGCG
TCAGCGGGTGTTGGCGGGTGTCGGGGCGCAGCCATGACCCAGTCACGTAGCGATAGCGGAGTGTATACTG
GCTTAACTATGCGGCATCAGAGCAGATTGTACTGAGAGTGCACCATATGCGGTGTGAAATACCGCACAGA
TGCGTAAGGAGAAAATACCGCATCAGGCGCTCTTCCGCTTCCTCGCTCACTGACTCGCTGCGCTCGGTCG
TTCGGCTGCGGCGAGCGGTATCAGCTCACTCAAAGGCGGTAATACGGTTATCCACAGAATCAGGGGATAA
CGCAGGAAAGAACATGTGAGCAAAAGGCCAGCAAAAGGCCAGGAACCGTAAAAAGGCCGCGTTGCTGGCG
TTTTTCCATAGGCTCCGCCCCCCTGACGAGCATCACAAAAATCGACGCTCAAGTCAGAGGTGGCGAAACC
CGACAGGACTATAAAGATACCAGGCGTTTCCCCCTGGAAGCTCCCTCGTGCGCTCTCCTGTTCCGACCCT
GCCGCTTACCGGATACCTGTCCGCCTTTCTCCCTTCGGGAAGCGTGGCGCTTTCTCATAGCTCACGCTGT
AGGTATCTCAGTTCGGTGTAGGTCGTTCGCTCCAAGCTGGGCTGTGTGCACGAACCCCCCGTTCAGCCCG
ACCGCTGCGCCTTATCCGGTAACTATCGTCTTGAGTCCAACCCGGTAAGACACGACTTATCGCCACTGGC
AGCAGCCACTGGTAACAGGATTAGCAGAGCGAGGTATGTAGGCGGTGCTACAGAGTTCTTGAAGTGGTGG
CCTAACTACGGCTACACTAGAAGGACAGTATTTGGTATCTGCGCTCTGCTGAAGCCAGTTACCTTCGGAA
AAAGAGTTGGTAGCTCTTGATCCGGCAAACAAACCACCGCTGGTAGCGGTGGTTTTTTTGTTTGCAAGCA
GCAGATTACGCGCAGAAAAAAAGGATCTCAAGAAGATCCTTTGATCTTTTCTACGGGGTCTGACGCTCAG
TGGAACGAAAACTCACGTTAAGGGATTTTGGTCATGAGATTATCAAAAAGGATCTTCACCTAGATCCTTT
TAAATTAAAAATGAAGTTTTAAATCAATCTAAAGTATATATGAGTAAACTTGGTCTGACAGTTACCAATG
CTTAATCAGTGAGGCACCTATCTCAGCGATCTGTCTATTTCGTTCATCCATAGTTGCCTGACTCCCCGTC
GTGTAGATAACTACGATACGGGAGGGCTTACCATCTGGCCCCAGTGCTGCAATGATACCGCGAGACCCAC
GCTCACCGGCTCCAGATTTATCAGCAATAAACCAGCCAGCCGGAAGGGCCGAGCGCAGAAGTGGTCCTGC
AACTTTATCCGCCTCCATCCAGTCTATTAATTGTTGCCGGGAAGCTAGAGTAAGTAGTTCGCCAGTTAAT
AGTTTGCGCAACGTTGTTGCCATTGCTGCAGGCATCGTGGTGTCACGCTCGTCGTTTGGTATGGCTTCAT
TCAGCTCCGGTTCCCAACGATCAAGGCGAGTTACATGATCCCCCATGTTGTGCAAAAAAGCGGTTAGCTC
CTTCGGTCCTCCGATCGTTGTCAGAAGTAAGTTGGCCGCAGTGTTATCACTCATGGTTATGGCAGCACTG
CATAATTCTCTTACTGTCATGCCATCCGTAAGATGCTTTTCTGTGACTGGTGAGTACTCAACCAAGTCAT
TCTGAGAATAGTGTATGCGGCGACCGAGTTGCTCTTGCCCGGCGTCAACACGGGATAATACCGCGCCACA
TAGCAGAACTTTAAAAGTGCTCATCATTGGAAAACGTTCTTCGGGGCGAAAACTCTCAAGGATCTTACCG
CTGTTGAGATCCAGTTCGATGTAACCCACTCGTGCACCCAACTGATCTTCAGCATCTTTTACTTTCACCA
GCGTTTCTGGGTGAGCAAAAACAGGAAGGCAAAATGCCGCAAAAAAGGGAATAAGGGCGACACGGAAATG
TTGAATACTCATACTCTTCCTTTTTCAATATTATTGAAGCATTTATCAGGGTTATTGTCTCATGAGCGGA
TACATATTTGAATGTATTTAGAAAAATAAACAAATAGGGGTTCCGCGCACATTTCCCCGAAAAGTGCCAC
CTGACGTCTAAGAAACCATTATTATCATGACATTAACCTATAAAAATAGGCGTATCACGAGGCCCTTTCG
TCTTCAAGAATTCCTGGCTAAAGATCAGTGTGCCTAATACAAAGAAAAAGGACATTGGGTCAGGGACTGC
CCCAGAAAGAACAAGAGGGGACACTAGAGAGCCTCTTGGTGCTGGCTATGCACAGAGATAGAAGGGAAGC
CCGCCCAGTTGTTTTGTGGAGACAGGGACCCAATGCTCTGTGCTCCTATGCCCCCCAGTGGGCCAATATC
CAAAGACCTTGAGTGCAAGGGGCTACTGGCAACAAACAATATTTATAGACTGCCCGAAGAACAGTGGACC
TTGGCGTGGGCCGGGTAACCCACTAGTACATGGTCATCCCTGACTGCCCCTATCCCTTGCTCATGAGAAA
TTTGCTGTCCAGAATGGCTTGTGTGGGCTAAAATG
