>Addgene plasmid #16195 | pM2AH + Slo1 | addgene partial sequence | sequence record 22557 | 16195 with SV40pA-R
TAACAGTTACAACAACAATTGCATTCATTTTATGTTTCAGGTTCAGGGGGAGGTGTGGGAGGTTTTTTAA
AGCAAGTAAAACCTCTACAAATGTGGTATGGCTGATTATGATCTCTAGTCAAGGCACTATACATCAAATA
TTCCTTATTAACCCCTTTACAAATTAAAAAGCTAAAGGTACACAATTTTTGAGCATAGTTATTAATAGCA
GACACTCTATGCCTGTGTGGAGTAAGAAAAAACAGTATGTTATGATTATAACTGTTATGCCTACTTATAA
AGGTTACAGAATATTTTTCCATAATTTTCTTGTATAGCAGTGCAGCTTTTTCCTTTGTGGTGTAAATAGC
AAAGCAAGCAAGAGTTCTATTACTAAACACAGCATGACTCAAAAAACTTAGCAATTCTGAAGGAAAGTCC
TTGGGGTCTTCTACCTTTCTCTTCTTTTTTGGAGGAGTAGAATGTTGAGAGTCAGCAGTAGCCTCATCAT
CACTAGATGGCATTTCTTCTGAGCNAAACAGGTTTTCCTCATTAAAGGCATTCCACCACTGCTCCCATTC
ATCAGTTCCATAGGTTGGAATCTAAAATACACAAACAATTAGAATCAGTAGTTTAACACATTATACACTT
AAAAATTTTATATTTACCTTAGAGCTTTAAATCTCTGTAGGTAGTTTGTCCAATTATGTCACACCACAGA
AGTAAGGTTCCTTCACAAAGATCCGGACCAAAGCGGCCATCGTGCCTCCCCACTCCTGCAGTTCGGGGGC
ATGGATGCGCGGATAGCCGCTGCTGGTTTCCTGGATGCCGACGGATTTGCACTGCCGGTAGAACTCCGCG
AGGTCGTCCAGCCTCAGGCAGCAGCTGAACCAACTCGCGAGGGGATCGAGCCCCGGGGTGGGCGAAGAAC
TCCAGCATGAC
