>Addgene plasmid #16195 | pM2AH + Slo1 | addgene partial sequence | sequence record 22558 | 16195 with Slo1-R (5' acaaccaggactctgccagt 3')
[293 nt withheld, positions 1-293]
CTTGGGCTCGTGGACCGAGGACGAGGAGGAAGAGGAGGAGGAAGAAGAAGAAGAGGAAGAGGAGGAGGAG
GAGGAGGAGGACGCGTCTAGGCTGAGATGGTTCGCGTGGATATTGCTGCTCATTCTAAGACCGCTGCCTC
CGCCGCCGCCGCCGCCGCCGCCGCTGCTGCCGCCGCCGCCGCCGCCACCGTTTGCCATAGCTAGCAATGG
GCGGCAGGCGCAGGGGCTCGATCAAGCTTATCGATTCTGCCAAAGTTGAGCGTTTATTCTGAGCTTCTGC
AAAAAGAACAAGAAGCTCGAGGGGCCCTTAAGATCCGGATCTCCCTCTCCTCCAACCACCCTTGGAACGT
CTTCCAGGGCTGCGGGGGAGAAGTCCGAGCTCGTCAGCTCCTTCTCTGGCCCGCCCAGATAGTCCCCAGA
TCTGAGCCTATTGATCGATCGTTCACAGGACAAGACACAACAGACAAGACAAACGCCGGCCGGCTTGCCT
CCCGGTGGTTGG
