>Addgene plasmid #16195 | pM2AH + Slo1 | addgene partial sequence | sequence record 22559 | 16195 with SV40pro-F (5' TATTTATGCAGAGGCCGAGG 3')
GCATAACAGTTACAACAACAATTGCATTCATTTTATGTTTCAGGTTCAGGGGGAGGTGTGGGAGGTTTTT
TAAAGCAAGTAAAACCTCTACAAATGTGGTATGGCTGATTATGATCTCTAGTCAAGGCACTATACATCAA
ATATTCCTTATTAACCCCTTTACAAATTAAAAAGCTAAAGGTACACAATTTTTGAGCATAGTTATTAATA
GCAGACACTCTATGCCTGTGTGGAGTAAGAAAAAACAGTATGTTATGATTATAACTGTTATGCCTACTTA
TAAAGGTTACAGAATATTTTTCCATAATTTTCTTGTATAGCAGTGCAGCTTTTTCCTTTGTGGTGTAAAT
AGCAAAGCAAGCAAGAGTTCTATTACTAAACACAGCATGACTCAAAAAACTTAGCAATTCTGAAGGAAAG
TCCTTGGGGTCTTCTACCTTTCTCTTCTTTTTTGGAGGAGTAGAATGTTGAGAGTCAGCAGTAGCCTCAT
CATCACTAGATGGCATTTCTTCTGAGCNAAACAGGTTTTCCTCATTAAAGGCATTCCACCACTGCTCCCA
TTCATCAGTTCCATAGGTTGGAATCTAAAATACACAAACAATTAGAATCAGTAGTTTAACACATTATACA
CTTAAAAATTTTATATTTACCTTAGAGCTTTAAATCTCTGTAGGTAGTTTGTCCAATTATGTCACACCAC
AGAAGTAAGGTTCCTTCACAAAGATCCGGACCAAAGCGGCCATCGTGCCTCCCCACTCCTGCAGTTCGGG
GGCATGGATGCGCGGATAGCCGCTGCTGGTTTCCTGGATGCCGACGGATTTGCACTGCCGGTAGAACTCC
GCGAGGTCGTCCAGCCTCAGGCAGCAGCTGAACCAACTCGCGAGGGGATCGAGCCCCGGGGTGGGCGAAG
AACTCCAGCAT
